Addgene plasmid #145560: pGBW-m4046506
Purpose: Yeast Expression plasmid for SARS-CoV-2 ORF8 protein
Depositing lab: Ginkgo Bioworks & Benjie Chen. Depositing organization: Ginkgo Bioworks.
Backbone
  Vector backbone: AmpR; 2u URA3
  Backbone size w/o insert (bp): 4078
  Vector type: Yeast Expression
  Selectable markers: URA3
Growth in bacteria
  Bacterial resistance: Ampicillin, 100 μg/mL
  Growth temperature: 37°C
  Growth strain: DH5alpha
  Copy number: High Copy
Gene/Insert
  Gene/Insert name: SARS-CoV-2 ORF8 protein
  Species: S. cerevisiae (budding yeast); Severe acute respiratory syndrome coronavirus 2
  Insert size (bp): 359
  Mutation: Saccharomyces cerevisiae recode 1
  Entrez Gene: ORF8 (a.k.a. GU280_gp09)
  Promoter: pGAL1
  Tag / fusion protein: Cleavable thrombin;6xHIS (C terminal on backbone)
  Cloning method: Unknown
Resource information
  A portion of this plasmid was derived from a plasmid made by: GinkgoBioworks
Depositor comments: NCBI Reference Sequence: YP_009724396.1Created by gene synthesis with Not1 site.
How to cite: pGBW-m4046506 was a gift from Ginkgo Bioworks & Benjie Chen (Addgene plasmid # 145560 ; http://n2t.net/addgene:145560 ; RRID:Addgene_145560)
