[The description below was written by a language model from this plasmid's Addgene catalogue record and the feature table of its GenBank file.]
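Description:
pGBW-m4046506 is an episomal yeast expression plasmid, 5166 bp in the held sequence record, built to produce the SARS-CoV-2 ORF8 protein in Saccharomyces cerevisiae. It is an E. coli/yeast shuttle vector. In bacteria it replicates from a ColE1/pUC-type origin and is selected with ampicillin through a beta-lactamase gene that, according to the annotation, is driven by the cat promoter. In yeast it is maintained at multiple copies by the 2µ origin and selected by URA3 complementation of uracil auxotrophy, a marker that can also be counterselected with 5-FOA. The catalogue lists the plasmid as high copy, although a rop coding sequence, normally associated with reduced copy number, is annotated next to AmpR. Short phage T3 and T7 early terminators flank the bacterial origin, and a tonB terminator sits upstream of the resistance cassette, presumably insulating these modules from read-through transcription.

The payload is a synthetic ORF8 coding sequence of about 359 bp, recoded for S. cerevisiae codon usage and based on the NCBI reference protein. The ORF itself is not annotated in the feature table, but it evidently occupies the gap between the GAL1 promoter and the downstream tags. The GAL1 promoter, with its Gal4-binding UAS, makes expression galactose-inducible. The backbone supplies a C-terminal thrombin cleavage site followed by a 6xHis tag, allowing metal-affinity purification and later removal of the tag. A CYC1 primer site just after the tag suggests a CYC1 terminator, though none is annotated as a feature. The plasmid belongs to a set of tagged SARS-CoV-2 yeast constructs intended for protein expression and purification.
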