LOCUS       Exported 5166 bp ds-DNA circular SYN 12-MAY-2021
DEFINITION  Yeast Expression plasmid for SARS-CoV-2 ORF8 protein.
ACCESSION   .
VERSION     .
KEYWORDS    pGBW-m4046506
SOURCE      synthetic DNA construct
  ORGANISM  synthetic DNA construct
REFERENCE   1 (bases 1 to 5166)
  TITLE     SARS-CoV-2 protein Yeast expression constructs, tagged, for protein
            expression and/or purification
REFERENCE   2 (bases 1 to 5166)
  AUTHORS   .
  TITLE     Direct Submission
  JOURNAL   Exported May 12, 2021 from SnapGene Server 1.1.58
            http://www.snapgene.com
FEATURES             Location/Qualifiers
     source          1..5166
                     /organism="synthetic DNA construct"
                     /mol_type="other DNA"
     promoter        25..466
                     /gene="S. cerevisiae GAL1"
                     /label=GAL1 promoter
                     /note="inducible promoter, regulated by Gal4"
     protein_bind    25..142
                     /label=UAS
                     /bound_moiety="Gal4"
                     /note="upstream activating sequence mediating
                     Gal4-dependent induction"
     primer_bind     437..460
                     /label=GAL1
                     /note="S. cerevisiae GAL1 promoter, forward primer"
     CDS             841..858
                     /codon_start=1
                     /product="thrombin recognition and cleavage site"
                     /label=thrombin site
                     /translation="LVPRGS"
     CDS             859..876
                     /codon_start=1
                     /product="6xHis affinity tag"
                     /label=6xHis
                     /translation="HHHHHH"
     primer_bind     complement(921..939)
                     /label=CYC1
                     /note="CYC1 transcription termination signal, reverse
                     primer"
     CDS             1290..2093
                     /codon_start=1
                     /gene="S. cerevisiae URA3"
                     /product="orotidine-5'-phosphate decarboxylase, required
                     for uracil biosynthesis"
                     /label=URA3
                     /note="yeast auxotrophic marker, counterselectable with
                     5-fluoroorotic acid (5-FOA)"
                     /translation="MSKATYKERAATHPSPVAAKLFNIMHEKQTNLCASLDVRTTKELL
                     ELVEALGPKICLLKTHVDILTDFSMEGTVKPLKALSAKYNFLLFEDRKFADIGNTVKLQ
                     YSAGVYRIAEWADITNAHGVVGPGIVSGLKQAAEEVTKEPRGLLMLAELSCKGSLSTGE
                     YTKGTVDIAKSDKDFVIGFIAQRDMGGRDEGYDWLIMTPGVGLDDKGDALGQQYRTVDD
                     VVSTGSDIIIVGRGLFAKGRDAKVEGERYRKAGWEAYLRRCGQQN"
     rep_origin      2176..3158
                     /label=2u ori
                     /note="yeast 2u plasmid origin of replication"
     terminator      3236..3265
                     /label=T3Te terminator
                     /note="phage T3 early transcription terminator"
     rep_origin      3287..3874
                     /direction=RIGHT
                     /label=ori
                     /note="high-copy-number ColE1/pMB1/pBR322/pUC origin of
                     replication"
     terminator      3886..3913
                     /label=T7Te terminator
                     /note="phage T7 early transcription terminator"
     CDS             complement(3937..4128)
                     /codon_start=1
                     /gene="rop"
                     /product="Rop protein, which maintains plasmids at low copy
                     number"
                     /label=rop
                     /translation="MTKQEKTALNMARFIRSQTLTLLEKLNELDADEQADICESLHDHA
                     DELYRSCLARFGDDGENL"
     CDS             complement(4129..4989)
                     /codon_start=1
                     /gene="bla"
                     /product="beta-lactamase"
                     /label=AmpR
                     /note="confers resistance to ampicillin, carbenicillin, and
                     related antibiotics"
                     /translation="MSIQHFRVALIPFFAAFCLPVFAHPETLVKVKDAEDQLGARVGYI
                     ELDLNSGKILESLRPEERFPMMSTFKVLLCGAVLSRIDAGQEQLGRRIHYSQNDLVEYS
                     PVTEKHLTDGMTVRELCSAAITMSDNTAANLLLATIGGPKELTAFLHNMGDHVTRLDRW
                     EPELNEAIPNDERDTTMPVAMATTLRKLLTGELLTLASRQQLIDWMEADKVAGSLLRSA
                     LPAGWFIADKSGAGERGSRGIIAALGPDGKPSRIVVIYTTGSQATMDERNRQIAEIGAS
                     LIKHW"
     primer_bind     4752..4771
                     /label=Amp-R
                     /note="Ampicillin resistance gene, reverse primer"
     promoter        complement(4990..5092)
                     /label=cat promoter
                     /note="promoter of the E. coli cat gene encoding
                     chloramphenicol acetyltransferase"
     terminator      5093..5124
                     /label=tonB terminator
                     /note="bidirectional E. coli tonB-P14 transcription
                     terminator"
ORIGIN
        1 gcggccgctt gctatattga agtacggatt agaagccgcc gagcgggcga cagccctccg
       61 acggaagact ctcctccgtg cgtcctcgtc ttcaccggtc gcgttcctga aacgcagatg
      121 tgcctcgcgc cgcactgctc cgaacaataa agattctaca atactagctt ttatggttat
      181 gaagaggaaa aattggcagt aacctggccc cacaaacctt caaattaacg aatcaaatta
      241 acaaccatag gatgataatg cgattagttt tttagcctta tttctggggt aattaatcag
      301 cgaagcgatg atttttgatc tattaacaga tatataaatg gaaaagctgc ataaccactt
      361 taactaatac tttcaacatt ttcagtttgt attacttctt attcaaatgt cataaaagta
      421 tcaacaaaaa attgttaata tacctctata ctttaacgtc aaggagaaaa aactataatg
      481 aaattcttgg tttttcttgg tatcataact acagtagccg ctttccacca ggaatgttcc
      541 ttacaaagct gcacgcaaca tcaaccgtac gtcgttgatg acccatgtcc aatccacttc
      601 tattcgaagt ggtacattag agttggagct aggaagtctg cacctttgat tgagctgtgt
      661 gtcgatgaag ctggttcaaa gtctccaatt caatacatcg acattggtaa ttatactgtc
      721 tcctgtttgc cctttaccat taactgccaa gaaccaaaat taggcagttt ggttgtccga
      781 tgttctttct acgaagactt tttggaatat catgatgtgc gtgttgtcct agatttcatc
      841 ctcgtgccga gaggttctca ccatcatcac catcattaaa caggcccctt ttcctttgtc
      901 gatatcatgt aattagttat gtcacgctta cattcacgcc ctcctcccac atccgctcta
      961 accgaaaagg aaggagttag acaacctgaa gtctaggtcc ctatttattt tttttaatag
     1021 ttatgttagt attaagaacg ttatttatat ttcaaatttt tctttttttt ctgtacaaag
     1081 cggccgccga accactagtg cactgcagta cacggtttcc ttgaaatttt tttgattcgg
     1141 taatctccga acagaaggaa gaacgaagga aggagcacag acttagattg gtatatatac
     1201 gcatatgtag tgttgaagaa acatgaaatt gcccagtatt cttaacccaa ctgcacagaa
     1261 caaaaacgtg caggaaacga agataaatca tgtcgaaagc tacatataag gaacgtgctg
     1321 ctactcatcc tagtcctgtt gctgccaagc tatttaatat catgcacgaa aagcaaacaa
     1381 acttgtgtgc ttcattggat gttcgtacca ccaaggaatt actggagtta gttgaagcat
     1441 taggtcccaa aatttgttta ctaaaaacac atgtggatat cttgactgat ttttccatgg
     1501 agggcacagt taagccgcta aaggcattat ccgccaagta caatttttta ctcttcgagg
     1561 acagaaaatt tgctgacatt ggtaatacag tcaaattgca gtactctgcg ggtgtataca
     1621 gaatagcaga atgggcagac attacgaatg cacacggtgt ggtgggccca ggtattgtta
     1681 gcggtttgaa gcaggcggca gaagaagtaa caaaggaacc tagaggcctt ttgatgttag
     1741 cagaattgtc atgcaagggc tccctatcta ctggagaata tactaagggt actgttgaca
     1801 ttgcgaagag cgacaaagat tttgttatcg gctttattgc tcaaagagac atgggtggaa
     1861 gagatgaagg ttacgattgg ttgattatga cacccggtgt gggtttagat gacaagggag
     1921 atgcattggg tcaacagtat agaaccgtgg atgatgtggt ttctacagga tctgacatta
     1981 ttattgttgg aagaggacta tttgcaaagg gaagggatgc taaggtagag ggtgaacgtt
     2041 acagaaaagc aggctgggaa gcatatttga gaagatgcgg ccagcaaaac taaaaaactg
     2101 tattataagt aaatgcatgt atactaaact cacaaattag agcttcaatt taattatatc
     2161 agttattacc cgagtaacga agcatctgtg cttcattttg tagaacaaaa atgcaacgcg
     2221 agagcgctaa tttttcaaac aaagaatctg agctgcattt ttacagaaca gaaatgcaac
     2281 gcgaaagcgc tattttacca acgaagaatc tgtgcttcat ttttgtaaaa caaaaatgca
     2341 acgcgagagc gctaattttt caaacaaaga atctgagctg catttttaca gaacagaaat
     2401 gcaacgcgag agcgctattt taccaacaaa gaatctatac ttcttttttg ttctacaaaa
     2461 atgcatcccg agagcgctat ttttctaaca aagcatctta gattactttt tttctccttt
     2521 gtgcgctcta taatgcagtc tcttgataac tttttgcact gtaggtccgt taaggttaga
     2581 agaaggctac tttggtgtct attttctctt ccataaaaaa agcctgactc cacttcccgc
     2641 gtttactgat tactagcgaa gctgcgggtg cattttttca agataaaggc atccccgatt
     2701 atattctata ccgatgtgga ttgcgcatac tttgtgaaca gaaagtgata gcgttgatga
     2761 ttcttcattg gtcagaaaat tatgaacggt ttcttctatt ttgtctctat atactacgta
     2821 taggaaatgt ttacattttc gtattgtttt cgattcactc tatgaatagt tcttactaca
     2881 atttttttgt ctaaagagta atactagaga taaacataaa aaatgtagag gtcgagttta
     2941 gatgcaagtt caaggagcga aaggtggatg ggtaggttat atagggatat agcacagaga
     3001 tatatagcaa agagatactt ttgagcaatg tttgtggaag cggtattcgc aatattttag
     3061 tagctcgtta cagtccggtg cgtttttggt tttttgaaag tgcgtcatca gagcgctttt
     3121 ggttttcaaa agcgctctga agttcctata ctttctagct agagaatagg aacttcccga
     3181 gcggccgcgt gttacaagct tgactccagc gtaactggac tgcaatcaac tcactggctc
     3241 accttcacgg gtgggccttt cttcggtaga aaatcaaagg atcttcttga gatccttttt
     3301 ttctgcgcgt aatctgctgc ttgcaaacaa aaaaaccacc gctaccagcg gtggtttgtt
     3361 tgccggatca agagctacca actctttttc cgaggtaact ggcttcagca gagcgcagat
     3421 accaaatact gttcttctag tgtagccgta gttaggccac cacttcaaga actctgtagc
     3481 accgcctaca tacctcgctc tgctaatcct gttaccagtg gctgctgcca gtggcgataa
     3541 gtcgtgtctt accgggttgg actcaagacg atagttaccg gataaggcgc agcggtcggg
     3601 ctgaacgggg ggttcgtgca cacagcccag cttggagcga acgacctaca ccgaactgag
     3661 atacctacag cgtgagctat gagaaagcgc cacgcttccc gaagggagaa aggcggacag
     3721 gtatccggta agcggcaggg tcggaacagg agagcgcacg agggagcttc caggggtaaa
     3781 cgcctggtat ctttatagtc ctgtcgggtt tcgccacctc tgacttgagc atcgattttt
     3841 gtgatgctcg tcaggggggc ggagcctatg gaaaaacgcc agcaacgcag aaaggcccac
     3901 ccgaaggtga gccaggtgat tacatttggg ccctcatcag aggttttcac cgtcatcacc
     3961 gaaacgcgcg aggcagctgc ggtaaagctc atcagcgtgg tcgtgaagcg attcacagat
     4021 gtctgcctgt tcatccgcgt ccagctcgtt gagtttctcc agaagcgtta atgtctggct
     4081 tctgataaag cgggccatgt taagggcggt tttttcctgt ttggtcactt accaatgctt
     4141 aatcagtgag gcacctatct cagcgatctg tctatttcgt tcatccatag ttgcctgact
     4201 ccccgtcgtg tagataacta cgatgcggga gggcttacca tctggcccca gtgctgcaat
     4261 gataccgcga gacccacgct caccggctcc agatttatca gcaataaacc agccagccgg
     4321 gagggccgag cgcagaagtg atcctgcaac tttatccgcc tccatccagt ctattaattg
     4381 ttgccgggaa gctagagtaa gtagttcgcc agttaatagt ttgcgcaacg ttgttgccat
     4441 tgctacaggc atcgtggtgt cacgctcgtc gtttggtatg gcttcattca gctccggttc
     4501 ccaacgatca aggcgagtta catgatcccc catgttgtgc aaaaaagcgg ttagctcctt
     4561 cggtcctccg atcgttgcca gaagtaagtt ggccgcagtg ttatcactca tggttatggc
     4621 agcactgcat aattctctta ctgtcatgcc atccgtgaga tgcttttctg tgactggtga
     4681 gtactcaacc aagtcattct gagaatagtg tatgcggcga ccgagttgct cttgcccggc
     4741 gtcaatacgg gataataccg cgccacatag cagaacttta aaagtgctca tcattggaaa
     4801 acgttcttcg gggcgtaaac tctcaaggat cttaccgctg ttgagatcca gttcgatgta
     4861 acccactcgt gcacccaact gatcttcagc atcttttact ttcaccagcg tttctgggtg
     4921 agcaaaaaca ggaaggcaaa atgccgcaaa aaagggaata agggcgacac ggaaatgttg
     4981 aatactcatt ttagcttcct tagctcctga aaatctcgat aactcaaaaa atacgcccgg
     5041 tagtgatctt atttcattat ggtgaaagtt ggaacctctt acgtgccgat caagtcaaaa
     5101 gcctccggtc ggaggctttt gactttctgc tatggaggtc aggtatgatt taaatggtca
     5161 gttaga
//
